Addgene plasmid #98225: ZAK (ZAKA-c057)
Purpose: Baculovirus expression for structure determination; may not be full ORF
Depositing lab: Nicola Burgess-Brown. Depositing organization: University of Oxford.
Backbone
  Vector backbone: pFB-LIC-Bse
  Backbone manufacturer: Opher Gileadi (Addgene plasmid # 26108)
  Vector type: Baculovirus
Growth in bacteria
  Bacterial resistance: Ampicillin, 100 μg/mL
  Growth temperature: 37°C
  Growth strain: DH5alpha
  Copy number: Unknown
Gene/Insert
  Gene/Insert name: ZAKA (alt names: ZAK; sterile-alpha motif and leucine zipper containing kinase AZK)
  Species: H. sapiens (human)
  Mutation: pfam00069:Pkinase 16-257
  Entrez Gene: MAP3K20 (a.k.a. AZK, CNM6, MLK7, MLT, MLTK, MLTKalpha, MLTKbeta, MRK, SFMMP, ZAK, mlklak, pk)
  Promoter: polyhedrin
  Tag / fusion protein: His-6-TEV (N terminal on backbone)
  Cloning method: Ligation Independent Cloning
  Sequencing primers: 5′ Fbac-1; 3′ Fbac-2
Terms and licenses: Academic/Nonprofit Terms; Industry Terms: Not Available to Industry
Depositor comments: Baculovirus transfer vector (Bac-to-bac), N-terminal His-tag, TEV cleavable. 5HES: http://www.thesgc.org/structures/5HES
How to cite: ZAK (ZAKA-c057) was a gift from Nicola Burgess-Brown (Addgene plasmid # 98225 ; http://n2t.net/addgene:98225 ; RRID:Addgene_98225)
