[The description below was written by a language model from this plasmid's Addgene catalogue record and pLannotate feature annotations shown in this document.]
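Description:
ZAK (ZAKA-c057) is a baculovirus transfer vector of the Bac-to-Bac type, built on the pFB-LIC-Bse backbone and carrying a fragment of human MAP3K20 (also known as ZAK, MLTK or MRK), the sterile-alpha motif and leucine zipper containing kinase. The insert was introduced by ligation-independent cloning and is not the full open reading frame: the record notes that the construct encompasses the Pfam protein kinase domain (annotated at residues 16–257), and the feature table shows a MAP3K20 coding fragment of roughly 0.9 kb. Expression is driven by the very late, strong polyhedrin promoter of Autographa californica nucleopolyhedrovirus, and transcripts are terminated by an SV40 polyadenylation signal. The backbone contributes an N-terminal hexahistidine tag followed by a TEV protease site, so the protein can be captured by metal-affinity chromatography and the tag then removed; this tag is listed in the catalogue fields but is not annotated separately in the feature table.

In E. coli the 5.7 kb plasmid replicates from a high-copy ColE1/pUC-type origin and is selected with ampicillin through β-lactamase; an f1 origin is also present. The expression cassette, together with a gentamicin resistance gene under the Pc integron promoter, lies between the Tn7L and Tn7R ends of a mini-Tn7 element. This arrangement allows site-specific transposition of the cassette into a bacmid in a suitable helper strain, and the recombinant bacmid is then used to generate baculovirus for protein production in insect cells. The stated purpose is expression of the ZAK kinase domain for structure determination, and the depositor comments link the construct to a solved crystal structure.
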