Features (pLannotate 1.2.2; 15 found; start..end, strand, type, name):
      1..92      +  promoter       polyhedrin promoter: polh from Autographa californica; promoter for the baculovirus polyhedrin gene
    214..1131    +  CDS            MAP3K20 (fragment): M3K20_HUMAN - Also known as MLTK, ZAK From Homo sapiens (Human).
   1202..1285    +  CDS            large T antigen (fragment): large T antigen from SV40 (simian virus 40)
   1308..1442    +  polyA_signal   SV40 poly(A) signal: SV40 polyadenylation signal
   1471..1636    -  mobile_element Tn7L: mini-Tn7 element (left end of the Tn7 transposon) Tn7
   1799..1815    +  CDS            lacZα (fragment): LacZα fragment of β-galactosidase; lacZ fragment
   1820..2274    +  rep_origin     f1 ori (sequence partly withheld): f1 bacteriophage origin of replication; arrow indicates direction of (+) strand synthesis
   2300..2404    +  promoter       AmpR promoter: bla
   2405..3265    +  CDS            AmpR: β-lactamase; bla; confers resistance to ampicillin, carbenicillin, and related antibiotics
   3436..4024    +  rep_origin     ori: high-copy-number ColE1/pMB1/pBR322/pUC origin of replication
   4210..4261    -  misc_feature   bom (fragment): basis of mobility region from pBR322
   4329..4553    -  mobile_element Tn7R: mini-Tn7 element (right end of the Tn7 transposon) Tn7
   4620..5153    -  CDS            GmR: gentamycin acetyltransferase; aacC1; confers resistance to gentamycin
   5323..5351    -  promoter       Pc promoter: intI1 (promoter lies within the coding sequence); class 1 integron promoter
   5329..5676    -  CDS            YPR2_ECOLX (fragment): Protein predicted: Swiss-Prot protein existence level 4. From Escherichia coli.
>Addgene plasmid #98225 | ZAK (ZAKA-c057) | addgene full sequence | sequence record 193304 | Addgene NGS Result
ATCATGGAGATAATTAAAATGATAACCATCTCGCAAATAAATAAGTATTTTACTGTTTTCGTAACAGTTT
TGTAATAAAAAAACCTATAAATATTCCGGATTATTCATACCGTCCCACCATCGGGCGCGGATCTCGGTCC
GAAAACCATGGGCCACCATCATCATCATCATTCTTCTGGTGTAGATCTGGGTACCGAGAACCTGTACTTC
CAATCCATGGGTGCCTCCTTTGTGCAAATTAAATTTGATGACTTGCAGTTTTTTGAAAACTGCGGTGGAG
GAAGTTTTGGGAGTGTTTATCGAGCCAAATGGATATCACAGGACAAGGAGGTGGCTGTAAAGAAGCTCCT
CAAAATAGAGAAAGAGGCAGAAATACTCAGTGTCCTCAGTCACAGAAACATCATCCAGTTTTATGGAGTA
ATTCTTGAACCTCCCAACTATGGCATTGTCACAGAATATGCTTCTCTGGGATCACTCTATGATTACATTA
ACAGTAACAGAAGTGAGGAGATGGATATGGATCACATTATGACCTGGGCCACTGATGTAGCCAAAGGAAT
GCATTATTTACATATGGAGGCTCCTGTCAAGGTGATTCACAGAGACCTCAAGTCAAGAAACGTTGTTATA
GCTGCTGATGGAGTATTGAAGATCTGTGACTTTGGTGCCTCTCGGTTCCATAACCATACAACACACATGT
CCTTGGTTGGAACTTTCCCATGGATGGCTCCAGAAGTTATCCAGAGTCTCCCTGTGTCAGAAACTTGTGA
CACATATTCCTATGGTGTGGTTCTCTGGGAGATGCTAACAAGGGAGGTCCCCTTTAAAGGTTTGGAAGGA
TTACAAGTAGCTTGGCTTGTAGTGGAAAAAAACGAGAGATTAACCATTCCAAGCAGTTGCCCCAGAAGTT
TTGCTGAACTGTTACATCAGTGTTGGGAAGCTGATGCCAAGAAACGGCCATCATTCAAGCAAATCATTTC
AATCCTGGAGTCCATGTCAAATGACACGAGCCTTCCTGACAAGTGTAACTCATTCCTACACAACAAGGCG
GAGTGGAGGTGCGAAATTGAGGCAACTCTTGAGAGGCTAAAGAAACTAGAGCGTGATCTCAGCTTTAAGG
AGCAGGAGCTTAAATGACAGTAAAGGTGGATACGGATCCGAATTCGAGCTCCGTCGACAAGCTTGTCGAG
AAGTACTAGAGGATCATAATCAGCCATACCACATTTGTAGAGGTTTTACTTGCTTTAAAAAACCTCCCAC
ACCTCCCCCTGAACCTGAAACATAAAATGAATGCAATTGTTGTTGTTAACTTGTTTATTGCAGCTTATAA
TGGTTACAAATAAAGCAATAGCATCACAAATTTCACAAATAAAGCATTTTTTTCACTGCATTCTAGTTGT
GGTTTGTCCAAACTCATCAATGTATCTTATCATGTCTGGATCTGATCACTGATATCGCCTAGGAGATCCG
AACCAGATAAGTGAAATCTAGTTCCAAACTATTTTGTCATTTTTAATTTTCGTATTAGCTTACGACGCTA
CACCCAGTTCCCATCTATTTTGTCACTCTTCCCTAAATAATCCTTAAAAACTCCATTTCCACCCCTCCCA
GTTCCCAACTATTTTGTCCGCCCACAGCGGGGCATTTTTCTTCCTGTTATGTTTTTAATCAAACATCCTG
CCAACTCCATGTGACAAACCGTCATCTTCGGCTACTTTTTCTCTGTCACAGAATGAAAATTTTTCTGTCA
TCTCTTCGTTATTAATGTTTGTAATTGACTGAATATCAACGCTTATTTGCAGCCTGAATGGCGAATGGG
[124 nt withheld, positions 1820-1943]
C
[91 nt withheld, positions 1945-2035]
A
[49 nt withheld, positions 2037-2085]
CCTTTGACGTTGGAGTCCACGTTCTT
[37 nt withheld, positions 2112-2148]
ACCCTATCTCGGTCTATTCTTTTGATTTATAAGGGATTTTGCCGATTTCGGCCTATTGGTTAAAAAATGA
GCTGATTTAACAAAAATTTAACGCGAATTTTAACAAAATATTAACGCTTACAATTTAGGTGGCACTTTTC
GGGGAAATGTGCGCGGAACCCCTATTTGTTTATTTTTCTAAATACATTCAAATATGTATCCGCTCATGAG
ACAATAACCCTGATAAATGCTTCAATAATATTGAAAAAGGAAGAGTATGAGTATTCAACATTTCCGTGTC
GCCCTTATTCCCTTTTTTGCGGCATTTTGCCTTCCTGTTTTTGCTCACCCAGAAACGCTGGTGAAAGTAA
AAGATGCTGAAGATCAGTTGGGTGCACGAGTGGGTTACATCGAACTGGATCTCAACAGCGGTAAGATCCT
TGAGAGTTTTCGCCCCGAAGAACGTTTTCCAATGATGAGCACTTTTAAAGTTCTGCTATGTGGCGCGGTA
TTATCCCGTATTGACGCCGGGCAAGAGCAACTCGGTCGCCGCATACACTATTCTCAGAATGACTTGGTTG
AGTACTCACCAGTCACAGAAAAGCATCTTACGGATGGCATGACAGTAAGAGAATTATGCAGTGCTGCCAT
AACCATGAGTGATAACACTGCGGCCAACTTACTTCTGACAACGATCGGAGGACCGAAGGAGCTAACCGCT
TTTTTGCACAACATGGGGGATCATGTAACTCGCCTTGATCGTTGGGAACCGGAGCTGAATGAAGCCATAC
CAAACGACGAGCGTGACACCACGATGCCTGTAGCAATGGCAACAACGTTGCGCAAACTATTAACTGGCGA
ACTACTTACTCTAGCTTCCCGGCAACAATTAATAGACTGGATGGAGGCGGATAAAGTTGCAGGACCACTT
CTGCGCTCGGCCCTTCCGGCTGGCTGGTTTATTGCTGATAAATCTGGAGCCGGTGAGCGTGGGTCTCGCG
GTATCATTGCAGCACTGGGGCCAGATGGTAAGCCCTCCCGTATCGTAGTTATCTACACGACGGGGAGTCA
GGCAACTATGGATGAACGAAATAGACAGATCGCTGAGATAGGTGCCTCACTGATTAAGCATTGGTAACTG
TCAGACCAAGTTTACTCATATATACTTTAGATTGATTTAAAACTTCATTTTTAATTTAAAAGGATCTAGG
TGAAGATCCTTTTTGATAATCTCATGACCAAAATCCCTTAACGTGAGTTTTCGTTCCACTGAGCGTCAGA
CCCCGTAGAAAAGATCAAAGGATCTTCTTGAGATCCTTTTTTTCTGCGCGTAATCTGCTGCTTGCAAACA
AAAAAACCACCGCTACCAGCGGTGGTTTGTTTGCCGGATCAAGAGCTACCAACTCTTTTTCCGAAGGTAA
CTGGCTTCAGCAGAGCGCAGATACCAAATACTGTTCTTCTAGTGTAGCCGTAGTTAGGCCACCACTTCAA
GAACTCTGTAGCACCGCCTACATACCTCGCTCTGCTAATCCTGTTACCAGTGGCTGCTGCCAGTGGCGAT
AAGTCGTGTCTTACCGGGTTGGACTCAAGACGATAGTTACCGGATAAGGCGCAGCGGTCGGGCTGAACGG
GGGGTTCGTGCACACAGCCCAGCTTGGAGCGAACGACCTACACCGAACTGAGATACCTACAGCGTGAGCT
ATGAGAAAGCGCCACGCTTCCCGAAGGGAGAAAGGCGGACAGGTATCCGGTAAGCGGCAGGGTCGGAACA
GGAGAGCGCACGAGGGAGCTTCCAGGGGGAAACGCCTGGTATCTTTATAGTCCTGTCGGGTTTCGCCACC
TCTGACTTGAGCGTCGATTTTTGTGATGCTCGTCAGGGGGGCGGAGCCTATGGAAAAACGCCAGCAACGC
GGCCTTTTTACGGTTCCTGGCCTTTTGCTGGCCTTTTGCTCACATGTTCTTTCCTGCGTTATCCCCTGAT
TCTGTGGATAACCGTATTACCGCCTTTGAGTGAGCTGATACCGCTCGCCGCAGCCGAACGACCGAGCGCA
GCGAGTCAGTGAGCGAGGAAGCGGAAGAGCGCCTGATGCGGTATTTTCTCCTTACGCATCTGTGCGGTAT
TTCACACCGCATAGACCAGCCGCGTAACCTGGCAAAATCGGTTACGGTTGAGTAATAAATGGATGCCCTG
CGTAAGCGGGTGTGGGCGGACAATAAAGTCTTAAACTGAACAAAATAGATCTAAACTATGACAATAAAGT
CTTAAACTAGACAGAATAGTTGTAAACTGAAATCAGTCCAGTTATGCTGTGAAAAAGCATACTGGACTTT
TGTTATGGCTAAAGCAAACTCTTCATTTTCTGAAGTGCAAATTGCCCGTCGTATTAAAGAGGGGCGTGGC
CAAGGGCATGGTAAAGACTATATTCGCGGCGTTGTGACAATTTACCGAACAACTCCGCGGCCGGGAAGCC
GATCTCGGCTTGAACGAATTGTTAGGTGGCGGTACTTGGGTCGATATCAAAGTGCATCACTTCTTCCCGT
ATGCCCAACTTTGTATAGAGAGCCACTGCGGGATCGTCACCGTAATCTGCTTGCACGTAGATCACATAAG
CACCAAGCGCGTTGGCCTCATGCTTGAGCAGATTGATGAGCGCGGTGGCAATGCCCTGCCTCCGGTGCTC
GCCGGAGACTGCGAGATCATAGATATAGATCTCACTACGCGGCTGCTCAAACTTGGGCAGAACGTAAGCC
GCGAGAGCGCCAACAACCGCTTCTTGGTCGAAGGCAGCAAGCGCGATGAATGTCTTACTACGGAGCAAGT
TCCCGAGGTAATCGGAGTCCGGCTGATGTTGGGAGTAGGTGGCTACGTCTCCGAACTCACGACCGAAAAG
ATCAAGAGCAGCCCGCATGGATTTGACTTGGTCAGGGCCGAGCCTACATGTGCGAATGATGCCCATACTT
GAGCCACCTAACTTTGTTTTAGGGCGACTGCCCTGCTGCGTAACATCGTTGCTGCTCCATAACATCAAAC
ATCGACCCACGGCGTAACGCGCTTGCTGCTTGGATGCCCGAGGCATAGACTGTACAAAAAAACAGTCATA
ACAAGCCATGAAAACCGCCACTGCGCCGTTACCACCGCTGCGTTCGGTCAAGGTTCTGGACCAGTTGCGT
GAGCGCATACGCTACTTGCATTACAGTTTACGAACCGAACAGGCTTATGTCAACTGGGTTCGTGCCTTCA
TCCGTTTCCACGGTGTGCGTCACCCGGCAACCTTGGGCAGCAGCGAAGTCGAGGCATTTCTGTCCTGGCT
GGCGAACGAGCGCAAGGTTTCGGTCTCCACGCATCGTCAGGCATTGGCGGCCTTGCTGTTCTTCTACGGC
AAGGTGCTGTGCACGGATCTGCCCTGGCTTCAGGAGATCGGAAGACCTCGGCCGTCGCGGCGCTTGCCGG
TGGTGCTGACCCCGGATGAAGTGGTTCGCATCCTCGGTTTTCTGGAAGGCGAGCATCGTTTGTTCGCCCA
GGACTCTAGCTATAGTTCTAGTGGTTGGCTACGTATACTCCGGAATATTAATAG
