>Addgene plasmid #98225 | ZAK (ZAKA-c057) | depositor partial sequence | sequence record 180081 | insert
CCATGGGCCACCATCATCATCATCATTCTTCTGGTGTAGATCTGGGTACCGAGAACCTGTACTTCCAATC
CATGGGTGCCTCCTTTGTGCAAATTAAATTTGATGACTTGCAGTTTTTTGAAAACTGCGGTGGAGGAAGT
TTTGGGAGTGTTTATCGAGCCAAATGGATATCACAGGACAAGGAGGTGGCTGTAAAGAAGCTCCTCAAAA
TAGAGAAAGAGGCAGAAATACTCAGTGTCCTCAGTCACAGAAACATCATCCAGTTTTATGGAGTAATTCT
TGAACCTCCCAACTATGGCATTGTCACAGAATATGCTTCTCTGGGATCACTCTATGATTACATTAACAGT
AACAGAAGTGAGGAGATGGATATGGATCACATTATGACCTGGGCCACTGATGTAGCCAAAGGAATGCATT
ATTTACATATGGAGGCTCCTGTCAAGGTGATTCACAGAGACCTCAAGTCAAGAAACGTTGTTATAGCTGC
TGATGGAGTATTGAAGATCTGTGACTTTGGTGCCTCTCGGTTCCATAACCATACAACACACATGTCCTTG
GTTGGAACTTTCCCATGGATGGCTCCAGAAGTTATCCAGAGTCTCCCTGTGTCAGAAACTTGTGACACAT
ATTCCTATGGTGTGGTTCTCTGGGAGATGCTAACAAGGGAGGTCCCCTTTAAAGGTTTGGAAGGATTACA
AGTAGCTTGGCTTGTAGTGGAAAAAAACGAGAGATTAACCATTCCAAGCAGTTGCCCCAGAAGTTTTGCT
GAACTGTTACATCAGTGTTGGGAAGCTGATGCCAAGAAACGGCCATCATTCAAGCAAATCATTTCAATCC
TGGAGTCCATGTCAAATGACACGAGCCTTCCTGACAAGTGTAACTCATTCCTACACAACAAGGCGGAGTG
GAGGTGCGAAATTGAGGCAACTCTTGAGAGGCTAAAGAAACTAGAGCGTGATCTCAGCTTTAAGGAGCAG
GAGCTTAAATGACAGTAAAGGTGGATACGGATCCGAATTCGAGCTCCGTCGACAAGCTT
